Addgene plasmid #128283: pCC2
Purpose: asymmetric plasmid partitioning E. coli - negative control
Depositing lab: Matthew Bennett. Depositing organization: Rice University. Publication: A synthetic system for asymmetric cell division in Escherichia coli. Molinari S, Shis DL, Bhakta SP, Chappell J, Igoshin OA, Bennett MR. Nat Chem Biol. 2019 Sep;15(9):917-924. doi: 10.1038/s41589-019-0339-x. Epub 2019 Aug 12. PubMed 31406375.
Backbone
  Vector backbone: pMB1+rop
  Vector type: Bacterial Expression
Growth in bacteria
  Bacterial resistance: Chloramphenicol, 25 μg/mL
  Growth temperature: 37°C
  Growth strain: DH5alpha
  Copy number: Unknown
Gene/Insert
  Gene/Insert name: Piq - mRFP, _parS
  Species: Synthetic
  Cloning method: Unknown
Terms and licenses: Academic/Nonprofit Terms; Industry Terms: Not Available to Industry
Depositor comments: Cloning method: Golden Gate.
How to cite: pCC2 was a gift from Matthew Bennett (Addgene plasmid # 128283 ; http://n2t.net/addgene:128283 ; RRID:Addgene_128283)
