[The description below was written by a language model from this plasmid's Addgene catalogue record and pLannotate feature annotations shown in this document.]
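Description:
pCC2 is a 3.8 kb bacterial expression plasmid built by Golden Gate assembly as the negative control for a synthetic asymmetric plasmid partitioning system in Escherichia coli. It replicates from a pMB1/ColE1-type origin accompanied by the rop gene, whose product dampens copy number relative to pUC-style derivatives, although the record lists the actual copy number as unknown. The pBR322 bom (basis of mobility) region sits next to rop. Selection is by chloramphenicol, conferred by a cat gene driven by its native promoter.

The payload is a constitutive red fluorescent reporter. A lacIq promoter fragment, the up-mutant version of the lacI promoter, drives mRFP1, a monomeric Discosoma-derived red fluorescent protein, and a phage T7 early (T7Te) terminator lies downstream. The insert name "Piq - mRFP, _parS", together with the negative-control purpose, suggests that this plasmid lacks the parS centromere-like site. Such a site would presumably tether the experimental plasmids so that they are inherited by only one daughter cell. The record does not explicitly state this, and no parS element appears in the feature table. Under that reading, pCC2 would distribute normally to both daughters, with mRFP fluorescence reporting which cells carry the plasmid and providing the baseline against which asymmetric inheritance is judged.

The remaining annotations are short fragments: intM, mbeC, an AmpR promoter piece, a partial M13 origin, and a Plasmodium protein match spanning the sequence origin. These are most likely backbone remnants or spurious homology hits from automated annotation rather than functional parts.
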