Features (pLannotate 1.2.2; 13 found; start..end, strand, type, name):
     57..111     +  promoter       lacIq promoter (fragment): lacI (mutant); In the lacIq allele, a single base change in the promoter boosts expression of the lacI gene about 10-fold.
    191..865     +  CDS            mRFP1: mRFP1 is a basic (constitutively fluorescent) red fluorescent protein published in 2002, derived from Discosoma sp.. It is reported to be a somewhat slowly-maturing monomer with low acid sensitivity.
   1048..1075    +  terminator     T7Te terminator: phage T7 early transcription terminator
   1230..1352    +  CDS            intM (fragment): INTM_ECOLI - Also known as int. Protein inferred from homology: Swiss-Prot protein existence level 3. From Escherichia coli (strain K12).
   1356..1466    -  CDS            mbeC (fragment): MBEC_ECOLX - Experimental evidence at protein level: Swiss-Prot protein existence level 1. Required for efficient mobilization of ColE1 plasmid and is thus essential to promote the specific transfer of the plasmid during conjugation. Probably functions by inducing DNA bending, helping the MbeA relaxase to melt the DNA around the nic site and cleave the phosphodiester bond. Binds specifically double-stranded DNA (dsDNA) containing the ColE1 oriT but does not recognize the inverted repeat (IR). From Escherichia coli.
   1507..1698    +  CDS            rop: Rop protein, which maintains plasmids at low copy number; rop
   1800..1939    +  misc_feature   bom: basis of mobility region from pBR322
   2125..2713    -  rep_origin     ori: high-copy-number ColE1/pMB1/pBR322/pUC origin of replication
   2765..3421    -  CDS            cat: CAT_ECOLX - Experimental evidence at protein level: Swiss-Prot protein existence level 1. This enzyme is an effector of chloramphenicol resistance in bacteria. From Escherichia coli. This protein is used as a marker in many commonly used cloning vectors, such as pACYC184.
   3422..3519    -  promoter       cat promoter: promoter of the E. coli cat gene encoding chloramphenicol acetyltransferase
   3538..3572    -  promoter       AmpR promoter (fragment): bla
   3598..3756    -  rep_origin     M13 ori (fragment): M13 bacteriophage origin of replication; arrow indicates direction of (+) strand synthesis
   3794..50      -  CDS            YDH2_PLAFS (fragment) (across the origin): Protein predicted: Swiss-Prot protein existence level 4. From Plasmodium falciparum (isolate fcm17 / Senegal).
>Addgene plasmid #128283 | pCC2 | addgene full sequence | sequence record 251910 | Addgene NGS Result
GTTTGATGACAAAAAATTAGCGCAAGAAGACAAAAATCACCTTGCGCTAAGAGCTCGACACCATCGAATG
GTGCAAAACCTTTCGCGGTATGGCATGATAGCGCCCGGAAGCATGCCACTTAAAAAGGAGATCAACAATG
AAAGCAATTTTCGTACTGAAACATCTTAATCATGCTGGGGAGGGTTTCTAATGGCTTCCTCCGAAGACGT
TATCAAAGAGTTCATGCGTTTCAAAGTTCGTATGGAAGGTTCCGTTAACGGTCACGAGTTCGAAATCGAA
GGTGAAGGTGAAGGTCGTCCGTACGAAGGTACCCAGACCGCTAAACTGAAAGTTACCAAAGGTGGTCCGC
TGCCGTTCGCTTGGGACATCCTGTCCCCGCAGTTCCAGTACGGTTCCAAAGCTTACGTTAAACACCCGGC
TGACATCCCGGACTACCTGAAACTGTCCTTCCCGGAAGGTTTCAAATGGGAACGTGTTATGAACTTCGAA
GACGGTGGTGTTGTTACCGTTACCCAGGACTCCTCCCTGCAAGACGGTGAGTTCATCTACAAAGTTAAAC
TGCGTGGTACCAACTTCCCGTCCGACGGTCCGGTTATGCAGAAAAAAACCATGGGTTGGGAAGCTTCCAC
CGAACGTATGTACCCGGAAGACGGTGCTCTGAAAGGTGAAATCAAAATGCGTCTGAAACTGAAAGACGGT
GGTCACTACGACGCTGAAGTTAAAACCACCTACATGGCTAAAAAACCGGTTCAGCTGCCGGGTGCTTACA
AAACCGACATCAAACTGGACATCACCTCCCACAACGAAGACTACACCATCGTTGAACAGTACGAACGTGC
TGAAGGTCGTCACTCCACCGGTGCTACCTCCGCAGCGAACGACGAAAATTACGCCCTTGCAGCGTAATAA
CTACGTGCTGCTGAAGTTGCCCGCAACAGAGAGTGGAACCAACCGGTGATACCACGATACTATGACTGAG
AGTCAACGCCATGAGCGGCCTCATTTCTTATTCTGAGTTACAACAGTCCGCACCGCTGTCTCACACTGGC
TCACCTTCGGGTGGGCCTTTCTGCGTTTATATACTAGAGAGAGAATATAAAAAGCCAGATTATTAATCCG
GCTTTTTTATTATTTCCTAGCTAGCCAACGCATATGGCAAAACGTCTGCGACCTGAGCAACAACATGAAT
GGTCTTCGGTTTCCGTGTTTCGTAAAGTCTGGAAACGCGGAAGTCAGCGCCCTGCACCATTATGTTCCGG
ATCTGCATCGCAGGATGCTGCTGGCTACCCTGTGGAACACCTACATCTGTATTAACGAAGCGCTGGCATT
GACCCTGAGTGATTTTTCTCTGGTCCCGCCGCATCCATACCGCCAGTTGTTTACCCTCACAACGTTCCAG
TAACCGGGCATGTTCATCATCAGTAACCCGTATCGTGAGCATCCTCTCTCGTTTCATCGGTATCATTACC
CCCATGAACAGAAATCCCCCTTACACGGAGGCATCAGTGACCAAACAGGAAAAAACCGCCCTTAACATGG
CCCGCTTTATCAGAAGCCAGACATTAACGCTTCTGGAGAAACTCAACGAGCTGGACGCGGATGAACAGGC
AGACATCTGTGAATCGCTTCACGACCACGCTGATGAGCTTTACCGCAGCTGCCTCGCGCGTTTCGGTGAT
GACGGTGAAAACCTCTGACACATGCAGCTCCCGGAGACGGTCACAGCTTGTCTGTAAGCGGATGCCGGGA
GCAGACAAGCCCGTCAGGGCGCGTCAGCGGGTGTTGGCGGGTGTCGGGGCGCAGCCATGACCCAGTCACG
TAGCGATAGCGGAGTGTATACTGGCTTAACTATGCGGCATCAGAGCAGATTGTACTGAGAGTGCACCATT
GCGGTGTGAAATACCGCACAGATGCGTAAGGAGAAAATACCGCATCAGGCGCTCTTCCGCTTCCTCGCTC
ACTGACTCGCTGCGCTCGGTCGTTCGGCTGCGGCGAGCGGTATCAGCTCACTCAAAGGCGGTAATACGGT
TATCCACAGAATCAGGGGATAACGCAGGAAAGAACATGTGAGCAAAAGGCCAGCAAAAGGCCAGGAACCG
TAAAAAGGCCGCGTTGCTGGCGTTTTTCCATAGGCTCCGCCCCCCTGACGAGCATCACAAAAATCGACGC
TCAAGTCAGAGGTGGCGAAACCCGACAGGACTATAAAGATACCAGGCGTTTCCCCCTGGAAGCTCCCTCG
TGCGCTCTCCTGTTCCGACCCTGCCGCTTACCGGATACCTGTCCGCCTTTCTCCCTTCGGGAAGCGTGGC
GCTTTCTCATAGCTCACGCTGTAGGTATCTCAGTTCGGTGTAGGTCGTTCGCTCCAAGCTGGGCTGTGTG
CACGAACCCCCCGTTCAGCCCGACCGCTGCGCCTTATCCGGTAACTATCGTCTTGAGTCCAACCCGGTAA
GACACGACTTATCGCCACTGGCAGCAGCCACTGGTAACAGGATTAGCAGAGCGAGGTATGTAGGCGGTGC
TACAGAGTTCTTGAAGTGGTGGCCTAACTACGGCTACACTAGAAGGACAGTATTTGGTATCTGCGCTCTG
CTGAAGCCAGTTACCTTCGGAAAAAGAGTTGGTAGCTCTTGATCCGGCAAACAAACCACCGCTGGTAGCG
GTGGTTTTTTTGTTTGCAAGCAGCAGATTACGCGCAGAAAAAAAGGATCTCAAGAAGATCCTTTGATCTT
TTCTACGGGGTCTGACAGCTTGGTCTGACAGTTACGCCCCGCCCTGCCACTCATCGCAGTACTGTTGTAA
TTCATTAAGCATTCTGCCGACATGGAAGCCATCACAAACGGCATGATGAACCTGAATCGCCAGCGGCATC
AGCACCTTGTCGCCTTGCGTATAATATTTGCCCATCGTGAAAACGGGGGCGAAGAAGTTGTCCATATTGG
CCACGTTTAAATCAAAACTGGTGAAACTCACCCAGGGATTGGCTGAGACGAAAAACATATTCTCAATAAA
CCCTTTAGGGAAATAGGCCAGGTTTTCACCGTAACACGCCACATCTTGCGAATATATGTGTAGAAACTGC
CGGAAATCGTCGTGGTATTCACTCCAGAGCGATGAAAACGTTTCAGTTTGCTCATGGAAAACGGTGTAAC
AAGGGTGAACACTATCCCATATCACCAGCTCACCGTCTTTCATTGCCATACGGAATTCCGGATGAGCATT
CATCAGGCGGGCAAGAATGTGAATAAAGGCCGGATAAAACTTGTGCTTATTTTTCTTTACGGTCTTTAAA
AAGGCCGTAATATCCAGCTGAACGGTCTGGTTATAGGTACATTGAGCAACTGACTGAAATGCCTCAAAAT
GTTCTTTACGATGCCATTGGGATATATCAACGGTGGTATATCCAGTGATTTTTTTCTCCATTTTAGCTTC
CTTAGCTCCTGAAAATCTCGATAACTCAAAAAATACGCCCGGTAGTGATCTTATTTCATTATGGTGAAAG
TTGGAACCTCTTACGTGCCCGATCAACTTACCAATGCTGTATTTAGAAAAATAAACAAATAGGGGTTCCG
CGCACATTTCCCCGAAAAGTGCCACCTAAATTGTAAGCGTTAATATTTTGTTAAAATTCGCGTTAAATTT
TTGTTAAATCAGCTCATTTTTTAACCAATAGGCCGAAATCGGCAAAATCCCTTATAAATCAAAAGAATAG
ACCGAGATAGGGTTGAGTGTTGTTCCAGTTTGGAACAAGAGTCCACCTCGAGCTTTCAGGAAAATTTTTC
TGTATAATAGATTC
